>Addgene plasmid #14225 | pAG425GAL-ccdB-EYFP | depositor full sequence | sequence record 7888 | Author sequence
GACGAAAGGGCCTCGTGATACGCCTATTTTTATAGGTTAATGTCATGATAATAATGGTTTCTTAGTATGA
TCCAATATCAAAGGAAATGATAGCATTGAAGGATGAGACTAATCCAATTGAGGAGTGGCAGCATATAGAA
CAGCTAAAGGGTAGTGCTGAAGGAAGCATACGATACCCCGCATGGAATGGGATAATATCACAGGAGGTAC
TAGACTACCTTTCATCCTACATAAATAGACGCATATAAGTACGCATTTAAGCATAAACACGCACTATGCC
GTTCTTCTCATGTATATATATATACAGGCAACACGCAGATATAGGTGCGACGTGAACAGTGAGCTGTATG
TGCGCAGCTCGCGTTGCATTTTCGGAAGCGCTCGTTTTCGGAAACGCTTTGAAGTTCCTATTCCGAAGTT
CCTATTCTCTAGAAAGTATAGGAACTTCAGAGCGCTTTTGAAAACCAAAAGCGCTCTGAAGACGCACTTT
CAAAAAACCAAAAACGCACCGGACTGTAACGAGCTACTAAAATATTGCGAATACCGCTTCCACAAACATT
GCTCAAAAGTATCTCTTTGCTATATATCTCTGTGCTATATCCCTATATAACCTACCCATCCACCTTTCGC
TCCTTGAACTTGCATCTAAACTCGACCTCTACATTTTTTATGTTTATCTCTAGTATTACTCTTTAGACAA
AAAAATTGTAGTAAGAACTATTCATAGAGTGAATCGAAAACAATACGAAAATGTAAACATTTCCTATACG
TAGTATATAGAGACAAAATAGAAGAAACCGTTCATAATTTTCTGACCAATGAAGAATCATCAACGCTATC
ACTTTCTGTTCACAAAGTATGCGCAATCCACATCGGTATAGAATATAATCGGGGATGCCTTTATCTTGAA
AAAATGCACCCGCAGCTTCGCTAGTAATCAGTAAACGCGGGAAGTGGAGTCAGGCTTTTTTTATGGAAGA
GAAAATAGACACCAAAGTAGCCTTCTTCTAACCTTAACGGACCTACAGTGCAAAAAGTTATCAAGAGACT
GCATTATAGAGCGCACAAAGGAGAAAAAAAGTAATCTAAGATGCTTTGTTAGAAAAATAGCGCTCTCGGG
ATGCATTTTTGTAGAACAAAAAAGAAGTATAGATTCTTTGTTGGTAAAATAGCGCTCTCGCGTTGCATTT
CTGTTCTGTAAAAATGCAGCTCAGATTCTTTGTTTGAAAAATTAGCGCTCTCGCGTTGCATTTTTGTTTT
ACAAAAATGAAGCACAGATTCTTCGTTGGTAAAATAGCGCTTTCGCGTTGCATTTCTGTTCTGTAAAAAT
GCAGCTCAGATTCTTTGTTTGAAAAATTAGCGCTCTCGCGTTGCATTTTTGTTCTACAAAATGAAGCACA
GATGCTTCGTTCAGGTGGCACTTTTCGGGGAAATGTGCGCGGAACCCCTATTTGTTTATTTTTCTAAATA
CATTCAAATATGTATCCGCTCATGAGACAATAACCCTGATAAATGCTTCAATAATATTGAAAAAGGAAGA
GTATGAGTATTCAACATTTCCGTGTCGCCCTTATTCCCTTTTTTGCGGCATTTTGCCTTCCTGTTTTTGC
TCACCCAGAAACGCTGGTGAAAGTAAAAGATGCTGAAGATCAGTTGGGTGCACGAGTGGGTTACATCGAA
CTGGATCTCAACAGCGGTAAGATCCTTGAGAGTTTTCGCCCCGAAGAACGTTTTCCAATGATGAGCACTT
TTAAAGTTCTGCTATGTGGCGCGGTATTATCCCGTATTGACGCCGGGCAAGAGCAACTCGGTCGCCGCAT
ACACTATTCTCAGAATGACTTGGTTGAGTACTCACCAGTCACAGAAAAGCATCTTACGGATGGCATGACA
GTAAGAGAATTATGCAGTGCTGCCATAACCATGAGTGATAACACTGCGGCCAACTTACTTCTGACAACGA
TCGGAGGACCGAAGGAGCTAACCGCTTTTTTGCACAACATGGGGGATCATGTAACTCGCCTTGATCGTTG
GGAACCGGAGCTGAATGAAGCCATACCAAACGACGAGCGTGACACCACGATGCCTGTAGCAATGGCAACA
ACGTTGCGCAAACTATTAACTGGCGAACTACTTACTCTAGCTTCCCGGCAACAATTAATAGACTGGATGG
AGGCGGATAAAGTTGCAGGACCACTTCTGCGCTCGGCCCTTCCGGCTGGCTGGTTTATTGCTGATAAATC
TGGAGCCGGTGAGCGTGGGTCTCGCGGTATCATTGCAGCACTGGGGCCAGATGGTAAGCCCTCCCGTATC
GTAGTTATCTACACGACGGGGAGTCAGGCAACTATGGATGAACGAAATAGACAGATCGCTGAGATAGGTG
CCTCACTGATTAAGCATTGGTAACTGTCAGACCAAGTTTACTCATATATACTTTAGATTGATTTAAAACT
TCATTTTTAATTTAAAAGGATCTAGGTGAAGATCCTTTTTGATAATCTCATGACCAAAATCCCTTAACGT
GAGTTTTCGTTCCACTGAGCGTCAGACCCCGTAGAAAAGATCAAAGGATCTTCTTGAGATCCTTTTTTTC
TGCGCGTAATCTGCTGCTTGCAAACAAAAAAACCACCGCTACCAGCGGTGGTTTGTTTGCCGGATCAAGA
GCTACCAACTCTTTTTCCGAAGGTAACTGGCTTCAGCAGAGCGCAGATACCAAATACTGTCCTTCTAGTG
TAGCCGTAGTTAGGCCACCACTTCAAGAACTCTGTAGCACCGCCTACATACCTCGCTCTGCTAATCCTGT
TACCAGTGGCTGCTGCCAGTGGCGATAAGTCGTGTCTTACCGGGTTGGACTCAAGACGATAGTTACCGGA
TAAGGCGCAGCGGTCGGGCTGAACGGGGGGTTCGTGCACACAGCCCAGCTTGGAGCGAACGACCTACACC
GAACTGAGATACCTACAGCGTGAGCTATGAGAAAGCGCCACGCTTCCCGAAGGGAGAAAGGCGGACAGGT
ATCCGGTAAGCGGCAGGGTCGGAACAGGAGAGCGCACGAGGGAGCTTCCAGGGGGAAACGCCTGGTATCT
TTATAGTCCTGTCGGGTTTCGCCACCTCTGACTTGAGCGTCGATTTTTGTGATGCTCGTCAGGGGGGCGG
AGCCTATGGAAAAACGCCAGCAACGCGGCCTTTTTACGGTTCCTGGCCTTTTGCTGGCCTTTTGCTCACA
TGTTCTTTCCTGCGTTATCCCCTGATTCTGTGGATAACCGTATTACCGCCTTTGAGTGAGCTGATACCGC
TCGCCGCAGCCGAACGACCGAGCGCAGCGAGTCAGTGAGCGAGGAAGCGGAAGAGCGCCCAATACGCAAA
CCGCCTCTCCCCGCGCGTTGGCCGATTCATTAATGCAGCTGGCACGACAGGTTTCCCGACTGGAAAGCGG
GCAGTGAGCGCAACGCAATTAATGTGAGTTACCTCACTCATTAGGCACCCCAGGCTTTACACTTTATGCT
TCCGGCTCCTATGTTGTGTGGAATTGTGAGCGGATAACAATTTCACACAGGAAACAGCTATGACCATGAT
TACGCCAAGCGCGCAATTAACCCTCACTAAAGGGAACAAAAGCTGGAGCTCTAGTACGGATTAGAAGCCG
CCGAGCGGGCGACAGCCCTCCGACGGAAGACTCTCCTCCGTGCGTCCTCGTCTTCACCGGTCGCGTTCCT
GAAACGCAGATGTGCCTCGCGCCGCACTGCTCCGAACAATAAAGATTCTACAATACTAGCTTTTATGGTT
ATGAAGAGGAAAAATTGGCAGTAACCTGGCCCCACAAACCTTCAAATTAACGAATCAAATTAACAACCAT
AGGATGATAATGCGATTAGTTTTTTAGCCTTATTTCTGGGGTAATTAATCAGCGAAGCGATGATTTTTGA
TCTATTAACAGATATATAAATGGAAAAGCTGCATAACCACTTTAACTAATACTTTCAACATTTTCAGTTT
GTATTACTTCTTATTCAAATGTCATAAAAGTATCAACAAAAAATTGTTAATATACCTCTATACTTTAACG
TCAAGGAGAAAAAACCCCGGATTCTAGAACTAGTGGATCCCCCATCACAAGTTTGTACAAAAAAGCTGAA
CGAGAAACGTAAAATGATATAAATATCAATATATTAAATTAGATTTTGCATAAAAAACAGACTACATAAT
ACTGTAAAACACAACATATCCAGTCACTATGGCGGCCGCATTAGGCACCCCAGGCTTTACACTTTATGCT
TCCGGCTCGTATAATGTGTGGATTTTGAGTTAGGATCCGTCGAGATTTTCAGGAGCTAAGGAAGCTAAAA
TGGAGAAAAAAATCACTGGATATACCACCGTTGATATATCCCAATGGCATCGTAAAGAACATTTTGAGGC
ATTTCAGTCAGTTGCTCAATGTACCTATAACCAGACCGTTCAGCTGGATATTACGGCCTTTTTAAAGACC
GTAAAGAAAAATAAGCACAAGTTTTATCCGGCCTTTATTCACATTCTTGCCCGCCTGATGAATGCTCATC
CGGAATTCCGTATGGCAATGAAAGACGGTGAGCTGGTGATATGGGATAGTGTTCACCCTTGTTACACCGT
TTTCCATGAGCAAACTGAAACGTTTTCATCGCTCTGGAGTGAATACCACGACGATTTCCGGCAGTTTCTA
CACATATATTCGCAAGATGTGGCGTGTTACGGTGAAAACCTGGCCTATTTCCCTAAAGGGTTTATTGAGA
ATATGTTTTTCGTCTCAGCCAATCCCTGGGTGAGTTTCACCAGTTTTGATTTAAACGTGGCCAATATGGA
CAACTTCTTCGCCCCCGTTTTCACCATGGGCAAATATTATACGCAAGGCGACAAGGTGCTGATGCCGCTG
GCGATTCAGGTTCATCATGCCGTCTGTGATGGCTTCCATGTCGGCAGAATGCTTAATGAATTACAACAGT
ACTGCGATGAGTGGCAGGGCGGGGCGTAAACGCCGCGTGGATCCGGCTTACTAAAAGCCAGATAACAGTA
TGCGTATTTGCGCGCTGATTTTTGCGGTATAAGAATATATACTGATATGTATACCCGAAGTATGTCAAAA
AGAGGTATGCTATGAAGCAGCGTATTACAGTGACAGTTGACAGCGACAGCTATCAGTTGCTCAAGGCATA
TATGATGTCAATATCTCCGGTCTGGTAAGCACAACCATGCAGAATGAAGCCCGTCGTCTGCGTGCCGAAC
GCTGGAAAGCGGAAAATCAGGAAGGGATGGCTGAGGTCGCCCGGTTTATTGAAATGAACGGCTCTTTTGC
TGACGAGAACAGGGGCTGGTGAAATGCAGTTTAAGGTTTACACCTATAAAAGAGAGAGCCGTTATCGTCT
GTTTGTGGATGTACAGAGTGATATTATTGACACGCCCGGGCGACGGATGGTGATCCCCCTGGCCAGTGCA
CGTCTGCTGTCAGATAAAGTCTCCCGTGAACTTTACCCGGTGGTGCATATCGGGGATGAAAGCTGGCGCA
TGATGACCACCGATATGGCCAGTGTGCCGGTCTCCGTTATCGGGGAAGAAGTGGCTGATCTCAGCCACCG
CGAAAATGACATCAAAAACGCCATTAACCTGATGTTCTGGGGAATATAAATGTCAGGCTCCCTTATACAC
AGCCAGTCTGCAGGTCGACCATAGTGACTGGATATGTTGTGTTTTACAGTATTATGTAGTCTGTTTTTTA
TGCAAAATCTAATTTAATATATTGATATTTATATCATTTTACGTTTCTCGTTCAGCTTTCTTGTACAAAG
TGGTGATGGGCTGCAGGAATTCGATATCAAGCTTAATGGTGAGCAAGGGCGAGGAGCTGTTCACCGGGGT
GGTGCCCATCCTGGTCGAGCTGGACGGCGACGTAAACGGCCACAAGTTCAGCGTGTCCGGCGAGGGCGAG
GGCGATGCCACCTACGGCAAGCTGACCCTGAAGTTCATCTGCACCACCGGCAAGCTGCCCGTGCCCTGGC
CCACCCTCGTGACCACCTTCGGCTACGGCCTGCAGTGCTTCGCCCGCTACCCCGACCACATGAAGCAGCA
CGACTTCTTCAAGTCCGCCATGCCCGAAGGCTACGTCCAGGAGCGCACCATCTTCTTCAAGGACGACGGC
AACTACAAGACCCGCGCCGAGGTGAAGTTCGAGGGCGACACCCTGGTGAACCGCATCGAGCTGAAGGGCA
TCGACTTCAAGGAGGACGGCAACATCCTGGGGCACAAGCTGGAGTACAACTACAACAGCCACAACGTCTA
TATCATGGCCGACAAGCAGAAGAACGGCATCAAGGTGAACTTCAAGATCCGCCACAACATCGAGGACGGC
AGCGTGCAGCTCGCCGACCACTACCAGCAGAACACCCCCATCGGCGACGGCCCCGTGCTGCTGCCCGACA
ACCACTACCTGAGCTACCAGTCCGCCCTGAGCAAAGACCCCAACGAGAAGCGCGATCACATGGTCCTGCT
GGAGTTCGTGACCGCCGCCGGGATCACTCTCGGCATGGACGAGCTGTACAAGTAACTCGAGTCATGTAAT
TAGTTATGTCACGCTTACATTCACGCCCTCCCCCCACATCCGCTCTAACCGAAAAGGAAGGAGTTAGACA
ACCTGAAGTCTAGGTCCCTATTTATTTTTTTATAGTTATGTTAGTATTAAGAACGTTATTTATATTTCAA
ATTTTTCTTTTTTTTCTGTACAGACGCGTGTACGCATGTAACATTATACTGAAAACCTTGCTTGAGAAGG
TTTTGGGACGCTCGAAGGCTTTAATTTGCGGCCGGTACCCAATTCGCCCTATAGTGAGTCGTATTACGCG
CGCTCACTGGCCGTCGTTTTACAACGTCGTGACTGGGAAAACCCTGGCGTTACCCAACTTAATCGCCTTG
CAGCACATCCCCCTTTCGCCAGCTGGCGTAATAGCGAAGAGGCCCGCACCGATCGCCCTTCCCAACAGTT
GCGCAGCCTGAATGGCGAATGGCGCG
[124 nt withheld, positions 7027-7150]
C
[91 nt withheld, positions 7152-7242]
A
[49 nt withheld, positions 7244-7292]
CCTTTGACGTTGGAGTCCACGTTCTTT
[37 nt withheld, positions 7320-7356]
ACCCTATCTCGGTCTATTCTTTTGATTTATAAGGGATTTTGCCGATTTCGGCCTATTGGTTAAAAAATGA
GCTGATTTAACAAAAATTTAACGCGAATTTTAACAAAATATTAACGTTTACAATTTCCTGATGCGGTATT
TTCTCCTTACGCATCTGTGCGGTATTTCACACCGCATATCGACGGTCGAGGAGAACTTCTAGTATATCCA
CATACCTAATATTATTGCCTTATTAAAAATGGAATCCCAACAATTACATCAAAATCCACATTCTCTTCAA
AATCAATTGTCCTGTACTTCCTTGTTCATGTGTGTTCAAAAACGTTATATTTATAGGATAATTATACTCT
ATTTCTCAACAAGTAATTGGTTGTTTGGCCGAGCGGTCTAAGGCGCCTGATTCAAGAAATATCTTGACCG
CAGTTAACTGTGGGAATACTCAGGTATCGTAAGATGCAAGAGTTCGAATCTCTTAGCAACCATTATTTTT
TTCCTCAACATAACGAGAACACACAGGGGCGCTATCGCACAGAATCAAATTCGATGACTGGAAATTTTTT
GTTAATTTCAGAGGTCGCCTGACGCATATACCTTTTTCAACTGAAAAATTGGGAGAAAAAGGAAAGGTGA
GAGGCCGGAACCGGCTTTTCATATAGAATAGAGAAGCGTTCATGACTAAATGCTTGCATCACAATACTTG
AAGTTGACAATATTATTTAAGGACCTATTGTTTTTTCCAATAGGTGGTTAGCAATCGTCTTACTTTCTAA
CTTTTCTTACCTTTTACATTTCAGCAATATATATATATATTTCAAGGATATACCATTCTAATGTCTGCCC
CTATGTCTGCCCCTAAGAAGATCGTCGTTTTGCCAGGTGACCACGTTGGTCAAGAAATCACAGCCGAAGC
CATTAAGGTTCTTAAAGCTATTTCTGATGTTCGTTCCAATGTCAAGTTCGATTTCGAAAATCATTTAATT
GGTGGTGCTGCTATCGATGCTACAGGTGTCCCACTTCCAGATGAGGCGCTGGAAGCCTCCAAGAAGGTTG
ATGCCGTTTTGTTAGGTGCTGTGGCTGGTCCTAAATGGGGTACCGGTAGTGTTAGACCTGAACAAGGTTT
ACTAAAAATCCGTAAAGAACTTCAATTGTACGCCAACTTAAGACCATGTAACTTTGCATCCGACTCTCTT
TTAGACTTATCTCCAATCAAGCCACAATTTGCTAAAGGTACTGACTTCGTTGTTGTCAGAGAATTAGTGG
GAGGTATTTACTTTGGTAAGAGAAAGGAAGACGATGGTGATGGTGTCGCTTGGGATAGTGAACAATACAC
CGTTCCAGAAGTGCAAAGAATCACAAGAATGGCCGCTTTCATGGCCCTACAACATGAGCCACCATTGCCT
ATTTGGTCCTTGGATAAAGCTAATCTTTTGGCCTCTTCAAGATTATGGAGAAAAACTGTGGAGGAAACCA
TCAAGAACGAATTCCCTACATTGAAGGTTCAACATCAATTGATTGATTCTGCCGCCATGATCCTAGTTAA
GAACCCAACCCACCTAAATGGTATTATAATCACCAGCAACATGTTTGGTGATATCATCTCCGATGAAGCC
TCCGTTATCCCAGGTTCCTTGGGTTTGTTGCCATCTGCGTCCTTGGCCTCTTTGCCAGACAAGAACACCG
CATTTGGTTTGTACGAACCATGCCACGGTTCTGCTCCAGATTTGCCAAAGAATAAGGTTGACCCTATCGC
CACTATCTTGTCTGCTGCAATGATGTTGAAATTGTCATTGAACTTGCCTGAAGAAGGTAAGGCCATTGAA
GATGCAGTTAAAAAGGTTTTGGATGCAGGTATCAGAACTGGTGATTTAGGTGGTTCCAACAGTACCACCG
AAGTCGGTGATGCTGTCGCCGAAGAAGTTAAGAAAATCCTTGCTTAAAAAGATTCTCTTTTTTTATGATA
TTTGTACATAAACTTTATAAATGAAATTCATAATAGAAACGACACGAAATTACAAAATGGAATATGTTCA
TAGGGTAGACGAAACTATATACGCAATCTACATACATTTATCAAGAAGGAGAAAAAGGAGGATAGTAAAG
GAATACAGGTAAGCAAATTGATACTAATGGCTCAACGTGATAAGGAAAAAGAATTGCACTTTAACATTAA
TATTGACAAGGAGGAGGGCACCACACAAAAAGTTAGGTGTAACAGAAAATCATGAAACTACGATTCCTAA
TTTGATATTGGAGGATTTTCTCTAAAAAAAAAAAAATACAACAAATAAAAAACACTCAATGACCTGACCA
TTTGATGGAGTTTAAGTCAATACCTTCTTGAAGCATTTCCCATAATGGTGAAAGTTCCCTCAAGAATTTT
ACTCTGTCAGAAACGGCCTTACGACGTAGTCGATATGGTGCACTCTCAGTACAATCTGCTCTGATGCCGC
ATAGTTAAGCCAGCCCCGACACCCGCCAACACCCGCTGACGCGCCCTGACGGGCTTGTCTGCTCCCGGCA
TCCGCTTACAGACAAGCTGTGACCGTCTCCGGGAGCTGCATGTGTCAGAGGTTTTCACCGTCATCACCGA
AACGCGCGA
Features (pLannotate 1.2.2; 31 found; start..end, strand, type, name):
     69..1411    +  rep_origin     2μ ori: yeast 2μ plasmid origin of replication
   1438..1542    +  promoter       AmpR promoter: bla
   1543..2403    +  CDS            AmpR: β-lactamase; bla; confers resistance to ampicillin, carbenicillin, and related antibiotics
   2574..3162    +  rep_origin     ori: high-copy-number ColE1/pMB1/pBR322/pUC origin of replication
   3345..3437    +  CDS            lacI (fragment): lac repressor; lacI; The lac repressor binds to the lac operator to inhibit transcription in E. coli. This inhibition can be relieved by adding lactose or isopropyl-β-D-thiogalactopyranoside (IPTG).
   3450..3471    +  protein_bind   CAP binding site: CAP binding activates transcription in the presence of cAMP. E. coli catabolite activator protein
   3486..3516    +  promoter       lac promoter: promoter for the E. coli lac operon
   3524..3540    +  protein_bind   lac operator: The lac repressor binds to the lac operator to inhibit transcription in E. coli. This inhibition can be relieved by adding lactose or isopropyl-β-D-thiogalactopyranoside (IPTG). lac repressor encoded by lacI
   3585..3603    +  promoter       T3 promoter: promoter for bacteriophage T3 RNA polymerase
   3627..4068    +  promoter       GAL1 promoter: S. cerevisiae GAL1; inducible promoter, regulated by Gal4
   4083..4103    +  misc_feature   MCS (fragment): pBluescript multiple cloning site
   4107..4231    +  protein_bind   attR1: mutant version of attR; recombination site for the Gateway® LR reaction LR Clonase™
   4256..4286    +  promoter       lac UV5 promoter: E. coli lac promoter with an "up" mutation
   4310..4339    +  promoter       cat promoter (fragment): promoter of the E. coli cat gene encoding chloramphenicol acetyltransferase
   4340..4999    +  CDS            CmR: chloramphenicol acetyltransferase; cat; confers resistance to chloramphenicol
   5181..5339    +  CDS            ccdA (fragment): CCDA_ECO57 - Also known as H, letA. Experimental evidence at protein level: Swiss-Prot protein existence level 1. Antitoxin component of a type II toxin-antitoxin (TA) system which inhibits the post-segregational killing (PSK) of plasmid-free cells, also referred to as a plasmid addiction system. Binds to and blocks the activity of CcdB; will also remove bound CcdB protein from the CcdB-GyrA complex by forming a CcdA-CcdB complex, a process termed rejuvenation. Functions as a transcriptional corepressor for the ccdAB operon, repression also requires CcdB (By similarity). From Escherichia coli
   5344..5646    +  CDS            ccdB: CCDB_ECOLI - Also known as G, letB, letD. Experimental evidence at protein level: Swiss-Prot protein existence level 1. Toxic component of a type II toxin-antitoxin (TA) system, functioning in plasmid maintainence. Responsible for the post- segregational killing (PSK) of plasmid-free cells, also referred to as a plasmid addiction system. Half-life of over 2 hours. Cell killing by CcdB is accompanied by filamentation, defects in chromosome and plasmid segregation, defects in cell division, formation of anucleate cells, decreased DNA synthesis and plasmid loss. Interferes with the activity of DN
   5690..5814    -  protein_bind   attR2: mutant version of attR; recombination site for the Gateway® LR reaction LR Clonase™
   5818..5845    +  misc_feature   MCS (fragment): pBluescript multiple cloning site
   5846..6565    +  CDS            EYFP: enhanced YFP mammalian codon-optimized
   6572..6819    +  terminator     CYC1 terminator: S. cerevisiae CYC1; transcription terminator for CYC1
   6838..6856    -  promoter       T7 promoter: promoter for bacteriophage T7 RNA polymerase
   6864..7019    +  CDS            lacZα (fragment): LacZα fragment of β-galactosidase; lacZ fragment
   7027..7482    +  rep_origin     f1 ori (sequence partly withheld): f1 bacteriophage origin of replication; arrow indicates direction of (+) strand synthesis
   7483..7535    -  misc_feature   bom (fragment): basis of mobility region from pBR322
   7565..7642    +  CDS            YO192_YEAST (fragment): Experimental evidence at protein level: Swiss-Prot protein existence level 1. From Saccharomyces cerevisiae (strain ATCC 204508 / S288c) (Baker's yeast).
   7782..8186    +  promoter       LEU2 promoter: S. cerevisiae LEU2
   8199..9293    +  CDS            LEU2: 3-isopropylmalate dehydrogenase, required for leucine biosynthesis; S. cerevisiae LEU2; yeast auxotrophic marker
   9655..9756    -  CDS            NFS1 (fragment): NFS1_YEAST - Also known as SPL1 From Saccharomyces cerevisiae (strain ATCC 204508 / S288c) (Baker's yeast).
   9769..9819    -  misc_feature   bom (fragment): basis of mobility region from pBR322
   9921..1       -  CDS            rop (fragment) (across the origin): Rop protein, which maintains plasmids at low copy number; rop
