[The description below was written by a language model from this plasmid's Addgene catalogue record and pLannotate feature annotations shown in this document.]
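Description:
pAG425GAL-ccdB-EYFP is an empty Gateway destination vector for galactose-inducible protein expression in Saccharomyces cerevisiae, built on the pRS425 shuttle backbone. It is a 2-micron episomal plasmid: the 2μ origin supports multicopy maintenance in yeast, and the LEU2 gene under its own promoter provides selection by leucine prototrophy in leu2 strains. In E. coli it replicates from a ColE1/pUC-type origin and carries ampicillin resistance on the backbone. An f1 origin, flanking T3 and T7 promoters, and lac/lacZα remnants are left over from the pBluescript-derived parent.

The expression unit runs from the GAL1 promoter, which is regulated by Gal4 and induced by galactose, through a Gateway cassette to an EYFP coding sequence and the CYC1 terminator. The cassette is bounded by attR1 and attR2 and contains a chloramphenicol resistance gene and the ccdB toxin gene. Because CcdB poisons gyrase in ordinary E. coli, the unrecombined vector must be kept in a ccdB-tolerant strain, with chloramphenicol selecting for retention of the cassette. In an LR reaction with an attL-flanked entry clone, the cassette is swapped for the gene of interest, and ccdB counterselection eliminates non-recombined plasmid in standard strains. An open reading frame inserted in frame and without a stop codon is expressed as a C-terminal EYFP fusion.

The plasmid belongs to a suite of yeast Gateway vectors designed for high-throughput genetic analysis. It suits inducible, high-copy expression of fluorescently tagged proteins, for example for localisation or overexpression studies. The depositor notes that the full sequence is provided for reference only and may not match the plasmid exactly.
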