Addgene plasmid #14225: pAG425GAL-ccdB-EYFP
Purpose: (Empty Backbone)
Depositing lab: Susan Lindquist. Depositing organization: Whitehead Institute for Biomedical Research. Publication: A suite of Gateway cloning vectors for high-throughput genetic analysis in Saccharomyces cerevisiae. Alberti S, Gitler AD, Lindquist S. Yeast. 2007 Oct . 24(10):913-9. 10.1002/yea.1502 PubMed 17583893.
Backbone
  Vector backbone: pRS425
  Vector type: Yeast Expression ; Gateway Destination
  Selectable markers: LEU2
Growth in bacteria
  Bacterial resistance: Chloramphenicol and Ampicillin, 25 & 100 μg/mL
  Growth temperature: 37°C
  Growth strain: ccdB Survival
  Growth instructions: DB3.1, ccdB Survival
  Copy number: Unknown
Gene/Insert
  Gene/Insert name: None
  Tag / fusion protein: EYFP (C terminal on backbone)
  Cloning method: Gateway Cloning
  Sequencing primers: 5′ GAL1
Terms and licenses: Academic/Nonprofit Terms; Industry Terms: Not Available to Industry
Depositor comments: Type of plasmid: 2-micron. This plasmid contains the Gateway technology from Invitrogen; Invitrogen requires purchasing of Gateway Clonase for carrying out the Gateway recombinational cloning reaction http://www.invitrogen.com Please note that the full plasmid sequence is provided as a reference only, and may not match the exact sequence of the plasmid.
How to cite: pAG425GAL-ccdB-EYFP was a gift from Susan Lindquist (Addgene plasmid # 14225 ; http://n2t.net/addgene:14225 ; RRID:Addgene_14225)
