>Addgene plasmid #14225 | pAG425GAL-ccdB-EYFP | addgene partial sequence | sequence record 20640 | 14225 with pRS_marker
GAGGGAACTTTCACCATTATGGGAAATGGTTCAAGAAGGTATTGACTTAAACTCCATCAAATGGTCAGGT
CATTGAGTGTTTTTTATTTGTTGTATTTTTTTTTTTTTAGAGAAAATCCTCCAATATATAAATTAGGAAT
CATAGTTTCATGATTTTCTGTTACACCTAACTTTTTGTGTGGTGCCCTCCTCCTTGTCAATATTAATGTT
AAAGTGCAATTCTTTTTCCTTATCACGTTGAGCCATTAGTATCAATTTGCTTACCTGTATTCCTTTACAT
CCTCCTTTTTCTCCTTCTTGATAAATGTATGTAGATTGCGTATATAGTTTCGTCTACCCTATGAACATAT
TCCATTTTGTAATTTCGTGTCGTTTCTATTATGAATTTCATTTATAAAGTTTATGTACAAATATCATAAA
AAAAGAGAATCTTTTTAAGCAAGGATTTTCTTAACTTCTTCGGCGACAGCATCACCGACTTCGGTGGTAC
TGTTGGAACCACCTAAATCACCAGTTCTGATACCTGCATCCAAAACCTTTTTAACTGCATCTTCAATGGC
CTTACCTTCTTCAGGCAAGTTCAATGACAATTTCAACATCATTGCAGCAGACAAGATAGTGGCGATAGGG
TTGACCTTATTCTTTGGCAAATCTGG
