>Addgene plasmid #14225 | pAG425GAL-ccdB-EYFP | addgene partial sequence | sequence record 20641 | 14225 with GW5
TAAAGTGTAAAGCCTGGGGGTGCCTAATGCGGCCGCCATAGTGACTGGATATGTTGTGTTTTACAGTATT
ATGTAGTCTGTTTTTTATGCAAAATCTAATTTAATATATTGATATTTATATCATTTTACGTTTCTCGTTC
AGCTTTTTTGTACAAACTTGTGATGGGGGATCCACTAGTTCTAGAATCCGGGGTTTTTTCTCCTTGACGT
TAAAGTATAGAGGTATATTAACAATTTTTTGTTGATACTTTTATTACATTTGAATAAGAAGTAATACAAA
CCGAAAATGTTGAAAGTATTAGTTAAAGTGGTTATGCAGTTTTTGCATTTATATATCTGTTAATAGATCA
AAAATCATCGCTTCGCTGATTAATTACCCCAGAAATAAGGCTAAAAAACTAATCGCATTATCATCCTATG
GTTGTTAATTTGATTCGTTCATTTGAAGGTTTGTGGGGCCAGGTTACTGCCAATTTTTCCTCTTCATAAC
CATAAAAGCTAGTATTGTAGAATCTTTATTGTTCGGAGCAGTGCGGCGCGAGGCACATCTGCGTTTCAGG
AACGCGACCGGTGGAGACGAGGACGCACGGAGGAGAGTCTTCCTTCGGAGGGCTGTCACCCGCTCGGCGG
