>Addgene plasmid #14225 | pAG425GAL-ccdB-EYFP | addgene partial sequence | sequence record 20642 | 14225 with GW3
TGGCTGATCTCAGCCACCGCGAAAATGACATCAAAAACGCCATTAACCTGATGTTCTGGGGAATATAAAT
GTCAGGCTCCCTTATACACAGCCAGTCTGCAGGTCGACCATAGTGACTGGATATGTTGTGTTTTACAGTA
TTATGTAGTCTGTTTTTTATGCAAAATCTAATTTAATATATTGATATTTATATCATTTTACGTTTCTCGT
TCAGCTTTCTTGTACAAAGTGGTGATGGGCTGCAGGAATTCGATATCAAGCTTAATGGTGAGCAAGGGCG
AGGAGCTGTTCACCGGGGTGGTGCCCATCCTGGTCGAGCTGGACGGCGACGTAAACGGCCACAAGTTCAG
CGTGTCCGGCGAGGGCGAGGGCGATGCCACCTACGGCAAGCTGACCCTGAAGTTCATCTGCACCACCGGC
AAGCTGCCCGTGCCCTGGCCCACCCTCGTGACCACCTTCGGCTACGGCCTGCAGTGCTTCGCCCGCTACC
CCGACCACATGAAGCAGCACGACTTCTTCAAGTCCGCCATGCCCGAAGGCTACGTCCAGGAGCGCACCAT
CTTCTTCAAGGACGACGGCAACTACAAGACCCGCGCCGAGGTGAAGTTCGAGGGCGACACCCTGGTGAAC
CGCATCGAGCTGAAGGGCATCGACTTCAAGGAGGACGGCAACATCCTGGGGCACA
